Addgene plasmid #79427: pcDNA3/hArf5(WT)-HA
Purpose: Expresses C-terminally HA-tagged Arf5(WT) in mammalian cells
Depositing lab: Kazuhisa Nakayama. Depositing organization: Kyoto University, Graduate School of Pharmaceutical Sciences. Publication: Class I Arfs (Arf1 and Arf3) and Arf6 are localized to the Flemming body and play important roles in cytokinesis. Hanai A, Ohgi M, Yagi C, Ueda T, Shin HW, Nakayama K. J Biochem. 2016 Feb;159(2):201-8. doi: 10.1093/jb/mvv088. Epub 2015 Sep 1. PubMed 26330566.
Backbone
  Vector backbone: pcDNA3
  Backbone manufacturer: Invitrogen
  Vector type: Mammalian Expression
  Selectable markers: Neomycin (select with G418)
Growth in bacteria
  Bacterial resistance: Ampicillin, 100 μg/mL
  Growth temperature: 37°C
  Growth strain: DH5alpha
  Copy number: Unknown
Gene/Insert
  Gene/Insert name: Arf5
  Species: H. sapiens (human)
  Entrez Gene: ARF5
  Tag / fusion protein: HA (C terminal on backbone)
Terms and licenses: Academic/Nonprofit Terms; Industry Terms: Not Available to Industry
How to cite: pcDNA3/hArf5(WT)-HA was a gift from Kazuhisa Nakayama (Addgene plasmid # 79427 ; http://n2t.net/addgene:79427 ; RRID:Addgene_79427)
