[The description below was written by a language model from this plasmid's Addgene catalogue record and pLannotate feature annotations shown in this document.]
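Description:
pcDNA3/hArf5(WT)-HA is a mammalian expression plasmid built on the pcDNA3 backbone that produces wild-type human ARF5, a member of the ADP-ribosylation factor family of small GTPases, carrying a C-terminal HA epitope tag. The sequenced record is about 6 kb. In E. coli it is maintained through a high-copy ColE1/pUC-type origin and selected with ampicillin via the β-lactamase gene. An f1 origin is also present, which in principle allows single-stranded DNA production. For mammalian cells, a separate cassette in which the SV40 enhancer/early promoter drives the neomycin phosphotransferase gene, terminated by an SV40 polyadenylation signal, permits G418 selection of stable transfectants.

The ARF5 coding sequence sits downstream of the human cytomegalovirus immediate early enhancer and promoter and upstream of the bovine growth hormone polyadenylation signal, giving strong constitutive expression after transfection. T7 and SP6 phage promoters flank the insert, as is standard for pcDNA3, and can serve for in vitro transcription or as sequencing primer sites. The HA tag is listed in the catalogue as a C-terminal tag supplied by the backbone, but it is not annotated as a separate feature in the table; it presumably lies in the short interval between the end of the ARF5 reading frame and the residual polylinker. Several small annotations (a partial ble fragment, lac promoter/operator remnants, a short HIV-1 LTR-like match, a bom fragment) look like backbone remnants or short similarity matches rather than functional parts.

The construct allows HA-based detection of wild-type Arf5 in mammalian cells, for example by immunofluorescence or immunoblotting. The associated publication examined the localization of Arf family proteins and their roles in cytokinesis.
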