Features (pLannotate 1.2.2; 22 found; start..end, strand, type, name):
    159..488     +  promoter       SV40 promoter: SV40 enhancer and early promoter
    555..1346    +  CDS            neo: KKA2_KLEPN - Also known as kan, nptII. Experimental evidence at protein level: Swiss-Prot protein existence level 1. Resistance to kanamycin, neomycin, paromomycin, ribostamycin, butirosin and gentamicin B. From Klebsiella pneumoniae.
   1370..1528    +  CDS            ble (fragment): BLE_KLEPN - Experimental evidence at protein level: Swiss-Prot protein existence level 1. Binding protein with a strong affinity to the bleomycin family of antibiotics. Binds to CL990; an antimitotic-antibiotic compound. From Klebsiella pneumoniae.
   1523..1644    +  polyA_signal   SV40 poly(A) signal: SV40 polyadenylation signal
   1717..1733    -  protein_bind   lac operator: The lac repressor binds to the lac operator to inhibit transcription in E. coli. This inhibition can be relieved by adding lactose or isopropyl-β-D-thiogalactopyranoside (IPTG). lac repressor encoded by lacI
   1741..1771    -  promoter       lac promoter: promoter for the E. coli lac operon
   1786..1807    -  protein_bind   CAP binding site: CAP binding activates transcription in the presence of cAMP. E. coli catabolite activator protein
   1820..1912    -  CDS            lacI (fragment): lac repressor; lacI; The lac repressor binds to the lac operator to inhibit transcription in E. coli. This inhibition can be relieved by adding lactose or isopropyl-β-D-thiogalactopyranoside (IPTG).
   2095..2683    -  rep_origin     ori: high-copy-number ColE1/pMB1/pBR322/pUC origin of replication
   2854..3714    -  CDS            AmpR: β-lactamase; bla; confers resistance to ampicillin, carbenicillin, and related antibiotics
   3715..3819    -  promoter       AmpR promoter: bla
   3878..3930    -  misc_feature   bom (fragment): basis of mobility region from pBR322
   4085..4464    +  enhancer       CMV enhancer: human cytomegalovirus immediate early enhancer
   4465..4668    +  promoter       CMV promoter: human cytomegalovirus (CMV) immediate early promoter
   4664..4697    +  LTR            5' LTR (truncated) (fragment): truncated 5' long terminal repeat (LTR) from HIV-1
   4713..4731    +  promoter       T7 promoter: promoter for bacteriophage T7 RNA polymerase
   4769..5308    +  CDS            ARF5: ARF5_HUMAN - Experimental evidence at protein level: Swiss-Prot protein existence level 1. (Microbial infection) Functions as an allosteric activator of the cholera toxin catalytic subunit, an ADP-ribosyltransferase. From Homo sapiens (Human).
   5344..5361    -  misc_feature   MCS (fragment): pBluescript multiple cloning site
   5370..5388    -  promoter       SP6 promoter: promoter for bacteriophage SP6 RNA polymerase
   5414..5638    +  polyA_signal   bGH poly(A) signal: bovine growth hormone polyadenylation signal
   5642..5663    +  promoter       SV40 promoter (fragment): SV40 enhancer and early promoter
   5684..145     +  rep_origin     f1 ori (across the origin) (sequence partly withheld): f1 bacteriophage origin of replication; arrow indicates direction of (+) strand synthesis
>Addgene plasmid #79427 | pcDNA3/hArf5(WT)-HA | addgene full sequence | sequence record 176239 | Addgene NGS Result
ACGTTCTTT
[37 nt withheld, positions 10-46]
ACCCTATCTCGGTCTATTCTTTTGATTTATAAGGGATTTTGCCGATTTCGGCCTATTGGTTAAAAAATGA
GCTGATTTAACAAAAATTTAACGCGAATTAATTCTGTGGAATGTGTGTCAGTTAGGGTGTGGAAAGTCCC
CAGGCTCCCCAGCAGGCAGAAGTATGCAAAGCATGCATCTCAATTAGTCAGCAACCAGGTGTGGAAAGTC
CCCAGGCTCCCCAGCAGGCAGAAGTATGCAAAGCATGCATCTCAATTAGTCAGCAACCATAGTCCCGCCC
CTAACTCCGCCCATCCCGCCCCTAACTCCGCCCAGTTCCGCCCATTCTCCGCCCCATGGCTGACTAATTT
TTTTTATTTATGCAGAGGCCGAGGCCGCCTCTGCCTCTGAGCTATTCCAGAAGTAGTGAGGAGGCTTTTT
TGGAGGCCTAGGCTTTTGCAAAAAGCTCCCGGGAGCTTGTATATCCATTTTCGGATCTGATCAAGAGACA
GGATGAGGATCGTTTCGCATGATTGAACAAGATGGATTGCACGCAGGTTCTCCGGCCGCTTGGGTGGAGA
GGCTATTCGGCTATGACTGGGCACAACAGACAATCGGCTGCTCTGATGCCGCCGTGTTCCGGCTGTCAGC
GCAGGGGCGCCCGGTTCTTTTTGTCAAGACCGACCTGTCCGGTGCCCTGAATGAACTGCAGGACGAGGCA
GCGCGGCTATCGTGGCTGGCCACGACGGGCGTTCCTTGCGCAGCTGTGCTCGACGTTGTCACTGAAGCGG
GAAGGGACTGGCTGCTATTGGGCGAAGTGCCGGGGCAGGATCTCCTGTCATCTCACCTTGCTCCTGCCGA
GAAAGTATCCATCATGGCTGATGCAATGCGGCGGCTGCATACGCTTGATCCGGCTACCTGCCCATTCGAC
CACCAAGCGAAACATCGCATCGAGCGAGCACGTACTCGGATGGAAGCCGGTCTTGTCGATCAGGATGATC
TGGACGAAGAGCATCAGGGGCTCGCGCCAGCCGAACTGTTCGCCAGGCTCAAGGCGCGCATGCCCGACGG
CGAGGATCTCGTCGTGACCCATGGCGATGCCTGCTTGCCGAATATCATGGTGGAAAATGGCCGCTTTTCT
GGATTCATCGACTGTGGCCGGCTGGGTGTGGCGGACCGCTATCAGGACATAGCGTTGGCTACCCGTGATA
TTGCTGAAGAGCTTGGCGGCGAATGGGCTGACCGCTTCCTCGTGCTTTACGGTATCGCCGCTCCCGATTC
GCAGCGCATCGCCTTCTATCGCCTTCTTGACGAGTTCTTCTGAGCGGGACTCTGGGGTTCGAAATGACCG
ACCAAGCGACGCCCAACCTGCCATCACGAGATTTCGATTCCACCGCCGCCTTCTATGAAAGGTTGGGCTT
CGGAATCGTTTTCCGGGACGCCGGCTGGATGATCCTCCAGCGCGGGGATCTCATGCTGGAGTTCTTCGCC
CACCCCAACTTGTTTATTGCAGCTTATAATGGTTACAAATAAAGCAATAGCATCACAAATTTCACAAATA
AAGCATTTTTTTCACTGCATTCTAGTTGTGGTTTGTCCAAACTCATCAATGTATCTTATCATGTCTGTAT
ACCGTCGACCTCTAGCTAGAGCTTGGCGTAATCATGGTCATAGCTGTTTCCTGTGTGAAATTGTTATCCG
CTCACAATTCCACACAACATACGAGCCGGAAGCATAAAGTGTAAAGCCTGGGGTGCCTAATGAGTGAGCT
AACTCACATTAATTGCGTTGCGCTCACTGCCCGCTTTCCAGTCGGGAAACCTGTCGTGCCAGCTGCATTA
ATGAATCGGCCAACGCGCGGGGAGAGGCGGTTTGCGTATTGGGCGCTCTTCCGCTTCCTCGCTCACTGAC
TCGCTGCGCTCGGTCGTTCGGCTGCGGCGAGCGGTATCAGCTCACTCAAAGGCGGTAATACGGTTATCCA
CAGAATCAGGGGATAACGCAGGAAAGAACATGTGAGCAAAAGGCCAGCAAAAGGCCAGGAACCGTAAAAA
GGCCGCGTTGCTGGCGTTTTTCCATAGGCTCCGCCCCCCTGACGAGCATCACAAAAATCGACGCTCAAGT
CAGAGGTGGCGAAACCCGACAGGACTATAAAGATACCAGGCGTTTCCCCCTGGAAGCTCCCTCGTGCGCT
CTCCTGTTCCGACCCTGCCGCTTACCGGATACCTGTCCGCCTTTCTCCCTTCGGGAAGCGTGGCGCTTTC
TCATAGCTCACGCTGTAGGTATCTCAGTTCGGTGTAGGTCGTTCGCTCCAAGCTGGGCTGTGTGCACGAA
CCCCCCGTTCAGCCCGACCGCTGCGCCTTATCCGGTAACTATCGTCTTGAGTCCAACCCGGTAAGACACG
ACTTATCGCCACTGGCAGCAGCCACTGGTAACAGGATTAGCAGAGCGAGGTATGTAGGCGGTGCTACAGA
GTTCTTGAAGTGGTGGCCTAACTACGGCTACACTAGAAGAACAGTATTTGGTATCTGCGCTCTGCTGAAG
CCAGTTACCTTCGGAAAAAGAGTTGGTAGCTCTTGATCCGGCAAACAAACCACCGCTGGTAGCGGTGGTT
TTTTTGTTTGCAAGCAGCAGATTACGCGCAGAAAAAAAGGATCTCAAGAAGATCCTTTGATCTTTTCTAC
GGGGTCTGACGCTCAGTGGAACGAAAACTCACGTTAAGGGATTTTGGTCATGAGATTATCAAAAAGGATC
TTCACCTAGATCCTTTTAAATTAAAAATGAAGTTTTAAATCAATCTAAAGTATATATGAGTAAACTTGGT
CTGACAGTTACCAATGCTTAATCAGTGAGGCACCTATCTCAGCGATCTGTCTATTTCGTTCATCCATAGT
TGCCTGACTCCCCGTCGTGTAGATAACTACGATACGGGAGGGCTTACCATCTGGCCCCAGTGCTGCAATG
ATACCGCGAGACCCACGCTCACCGGCTCCAGATTTATCAGCAATAAACCAGCCAGCCGGAAGGGCCGAGC
GCAGAAGTGGTCCTGCAACTTTATCCGCCTCCATCCAGTCTATTAATTGTTGCCGGGAAGCTAGAGTAAG
TAGTTCGCCAGTTAATAGTTTGCGCAACGTTGTTGCCATTGCTACAGGCATCGTGGTGTCACGCTCGTCG
TTTGGTATGGCTTCATTCAGCTCCGGTTCCCAACGATCAAGGCGAGTTACATGATCCCCCATGTTGTGCA
AAAAAGCGGTTAGCTCCTTCGGTCCTCCGATCGTTGTCAGAAGTAAGTTGGCCGCAGTGTTATCACTCAT
GGTTATGGCAGCACTGCATAATTCTCTTACTGTCATGCCATCCGTAAGATGCTTTTCTGTGACTGGTGAG
TACTCAACCAAGTCATTCTGAGAATAGTGTATGCGGCGACCGAGTTGCTCTTGCCCGGCGTCAATACGGG
ATAATACCGCGCCACATAGCAGAACTTTAAAAGTGCTCATCATTGGAAAACGTTCTTCGGGGCGAAAACT
CTCAAGGATCTTACCGCTGTTGAGATCCAGTTCGATGTAACCCACTCGTGCACCCAACTGATCTTCAGCA
TCTTTTACTTTCACCAGCGTTTCTGGGTGAGCAAAAACAGGAAGGCAAAATGCCGCAAAAAAGGGAATAA
GGGCGACACGGAAATGTTGAATACTCATACTCTTCCTTTTTCAATATTATTGAAGCATTTATCAGGGTTA
TTGTCTCATGAGCGGATACATATTTGAATGTATTTAGAAAAATAAACAAATAGGGGTTCCGCGCACATTT
CCCCGAAAAGTGCCACCTGACGTCGACGGATCGGGAGATCTCCCGATCCCCTATGGTGCACTCTCAGTAC
AATCTGCTCTGATGCCGCATAGTTAAGCCAGTATCTGCTCCCTGCTTGTGTGTTGGAGGTCGCTGAGTAG
TGCGCGAGCAAAATTTAAGCTACAACAAGGCAAGGCTTGACCGACAATTGCATGAAGAATCTGCTTAGGG
TTAGGCGTTTTGCGCTGCTTCGCGATGTACGGGCCAGATATACGCGTTGACATTGATTATTGACTAGTTA
TTAATAGTAATCAATTACGGGGTCATTAGTTCATAGCCCATATATGGAGTTCCGCGTTACATAACTTACG
GTAAATGGCCCGCCTGGCTGACCGCCCAACGACCCCCGCCCATTGACGTCAATAATGACGTATGTTCCCA
TAGTAACGCCAATAGGGACTTTCCATTGACGTCAATGGGTGGAGTATTTACGGTAAACTGCCCACTTGGC
AGTACATCAAGTGTATCATATGCCAAGTACGCCCCCTATTGACGTCAATGACGGTAAATGGCCCGCCTGG
CATTATGCCCAGTACATGACCTTATGGGACTTTCCTACTTGGCAGTACATCTACGTATTAGTCATCGCTA
TTACCATGGTGATGCGGTTTTGGCAGTACATCAATGGGCGTGGATAGCGGTTTGACTCACGGGGATTTCC
AAGTCTCCACCCCATTGACGTCAATGGGAGTTTGTTTTGGCACCAAAATCAACGGGACTTTCCAAAATGT
CGTAACAACTCCGCCCCATTGACGCAAATGGGCGGTAGGCGTGTACGGTGGGAGGTCTATATAAGCAGAG
CTCTCTGGCTAACTAGAGAACCCACTGCTTACTGGCTTATCGAAATTAATACGACTCACTATAGGGAGAC
CCAAGCTTGGTACCGAGCTCGGATCCGCCACCATGGGCCTCACCGTGTCCGCGCTCTTTTCGCGGATCTT
CGGGAAGAAGCAGATGCGGATTCTCATGGTTGGCTTGGATGCGGCTGGCAAGACCACAATCCTGTACAAA
CTGAAGTTGGGGGAGATTGTCACCACCATCCCAACCATAGGCTTCAATGTAGAAACAGTGGAATATAAGA
ACATCTGTTTCACAGTCTGGGACGTGGGAGGCCAGGACAAGATTCGGCCTCTGTGGCGGCACTACTTCCA
GAACACTCAGGGCCTCATCTTTGTGGTGGACAGTAATGACCGGGAGCGGGTCCAAGAATCTGCTGATGAA
CTCCAGAAGATGCTGCAGGAGGACGAGCTGCGGGATGCAGTGCTGCTGGTATTTGCCAACAAGCAGGACA
TGCCCAACGCCATGCCCGTGAGCGAGCTGACTGACAAGCTGGGGCTACAGCACTTACGCAGCCGCACGTG
GTATGTCCAGGCCACCTGTGCCACCCAAGGCACAGGTCTGTACGATGGTCTGGACTGGCTGTCCCACGAG
CTGTCAAAGCGCCTCGAGTATCCATACGATGTACCAGACTACGCAGAGATCCACTAGTTCTAGAGGGCCC
TATTCTATAGTGTCACCTAAATGCTAGAGCTCGCTGATCAGCCTCGACTGTGCCTTCTAGTTGCCAGCCA
TCTGTTGTTTGCCCCTCCCCCGTGCCTTCCTTGACCCTGGAAGGTGCCACTCCCACTGTCCTTTCCTAAT
AAAATGAGGAAATTGCATCGCATTGTCTGAGTAGGTGTCATTCTATTCTGGGGGGTGGGGTGGGGCAGGA
CAGCAAGGGGGAGGATTGGGAAGACAATAGCAGGCATGCTGGGGATGCGGTGGGCTCTATGGCTTCTGAG
GCGGAAAGAACCAGCTGGGGCTCTAGGGGGTATCCCC
[124 nt withheld, positions 5684-5807]
C
[91 nt withheld, positions 5809-5899]
A
[49 nt withheld, positions 5901-5949]
CCTTTGACGTTGGAGTCC
